Addgene plasmid #63809: pBad_crtEBI_64
Purpose: expresses crtEBI genes for neurosporene production
Depositing lab: Howard Salis. Depositing organization: Pennsylvania State University. Publication: Efficient search, mapping, and optimization of multi-protein genetic systems in diverse bacteria. Farasat I, Kushwaha M, Collens J, Easterbrook M, Guido M, Salis HM. Mol Syst Biol. 2014 Jun 21;10:731. doi: 10.15252/msb.20134955. PubMed 24952589.
Backbone
  Vector backbone: FTV
  Vector type: Bacterial Expression
Growth in bacteria
  Bacterial resistance: Chloramphenicol, 25 μg/mL
  Growth temperature: 30°C
  Growth strain: DH10B
  Copy number: High Copy
Gene/Insert
  Gene/Insert name: crtEBI operon
  Species: Rhodobactor
  Mutation: Codon optimized for E.coli
  Promoter: PBAD
  Cloning method: Gibson Cloning
  Sequencing primers: 5′ pBAD-F; 3′ rrnB-T1-term-F
Terms and licenses: Academic/Nonprofit Terms; Industry Terms: Not Available to Industry
Depositor comments: Needs to be grown in E_IF3_15 strain for overproduction of neurosporene
How to cite: pBad_crtEBI_64 was a gift from Howard Salis (Addgene plasmid # 63809 ; http://n2t.net/addgene:63809 ; RRID:Addgene_63809)
