[The description below was written by a language model from this plasmid's Addgene catalogue record and pLannotate feature annotations shown in this document.]
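Description:
pBad_crtEBI_64 is a 6,886 nt bacterial expression plasmid built on the FTV backbone that carries an arabinose-inducible carotenoid pathway for neurosporene production in E. coli. It replicates from a high-copy ColE1/pUC-type origin and is selected with chloramphenicol through a cat gene driven by its own promoter and followed by the lambda t0 terminator.

The payload is a three-gene crtEBI operon of Rhodobacter origin, codon optimized for E. coli and assembled by Gibson cloning. Transcription comes from the araBAD (PBAD) promoter, with the araC regulator encoded divergently upstream, so expression is repressed without L-arabinose and induced when it is added. The enzymes act in sequence. CrtE condenses farnesyl diphosphate and isopentenyl diphosphate into geranylgeranyl diphosphate. CrtB joins two geranylgeranyl diphosphate molecules to form phytoene. CrtI, a phytoene desaturase, introduces three double bonds to give neurosporene as the main product. The automated annotation matches crtE and crtB to Rhodobacter sphaeroides proteins, while crtI is called as a partial match to the Rhodobacter capsulatus homologue, which may simply reflect the closest database entry. Short gaps between the coding sequences presumably hold individual ribosome binding sites, although these are not annotated. rrnB T1 and T7Te terminators are annotated downstream of the operon, on the opposite strand.

The "64" in the name suggests this is one member of a series of operon variants, but the record does not state what distinguishes it. The depositor notes that overproduction of neurosporene requires a specific engineered host strain, E_IF3_15. The plasmid suits metabolic engineering work on tuning multi-enzyme pathway expression.
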