Features (pLannotate 1.2.2; 11 found; start..end, strand, type, name):
     89..967     -  CDS            araC: L-arabinose regulatory protein; araC
    994..1278    +  promoter       araBAD promoter: araBAD; promoter of the L-arabinose operon of E. coli; the araC regulatory gene is transcribed in the opposite direction (Guzman et al., 1995)
   1328..2191    +  CDS            crtE: CRTE_RHOS4 - Protein inferred from homology: Swiss-Prot protein existence level 3. Catalyzes the condensation of farnesyl diphosphate (FPP) and isopentenyl diphosphate (IPP) to yield geranylgeranyl diphosphate (GGPP) needed for biosynthesis of carotenoids and diterpenes. From Rhodobacter sphaeroides (strain ATCC 17023 / DSM 158 / JCM 6121 / NBRC 12203 / NCIMB 8253 / ATH 2.4.1.) (Cereibacter sphaeroides).
   2235..3299    +  CDS            crtB: CRTB_RHOS4 - Protein inferred from homology: Swiss-Prot protein existence level 3. Involved in the biosynthesis of carotenoids. Catalyzes the condensation of two molecules of geranylgeranyl diphosphate (GGPP) to give prephytoene diphosphate (PPPP) and the subsequent rearrangement of the cyclopropylcarbinyl intermediate to yield phytoene (By similarity). From Rhodobacter sphaeroides (strain ATCC 17023 / DSM 158 / JCM 6121 / NBRC 12203 / NCIMB 8253 / ATH 2.4.1.) (Cereibacter sphaeroides).
   3380..4858    +  CDS            crtI (fragment): CRTI_RHOCB - Experimental evidence at protein level: Swiss-Prot protein existence level 1. Converts phytoene into all-trans-neurosporene as the major product, via the intermediary of phytofluene and zeta-carotene, by the introduction of three double bonds. Both intermediates, phytofluene and zeta-carotene, can be used as substrates and converted to neurosporene. 1,2-epoxy phytoene is also a suitable substrate whereas the C30 diapophytoene is not. From Rhodobacter capsulatus (strain ATCC BAA-309 / NBRC 16581 / SB1003).
   5052..5079    -  terminator     T7Te terminator: phage T7 early transcription terminator
   5095..5166    -  terminator     rrnB T1 terminator: transcription terminator T1 from the E. coli rrnB gene
   5183..5278    +  promoter       cat promoter (fragment): promoter of the E. coli cat gene encoding chloramphenicol acetyltransferase
   5279..5935    +  CDS            cat: CAT_ECOLX - Experimental evidence at protein level: Swiss-Prot protein existence level 1. This enzyme is an effector of chloramphenicol resistance in bacteria. From Escherichia coli. This protein is used as a marker in many commonly used cloning vectors, such as pACYC184.
   5959..6053    +  terminator     lambda t0 terminator: transcription terminator from phage lambda
   6142..6730    +  rep_origin     ori: high-copy-number ColE1/pMB1/pBR322/pUC origin of replication
>Addgene plasmid #63809 | pBad_crtEBI_64 | depositor full sequence | sequence record 106542 | Full Sequence
CATAATGTGCCTGTCAAATGGACGAAGCAGGGATTCTGCAAACCCTATGCTACTCCCTCGAGCCGTCAAT
TGTCTGATTCGTTACCAATTATGACAACTTGACGGCTACATCATTCACTTTTTCTTCACAACCGGCACGG
AACTCGCTCGGGCTGGCCCCGGTGCATTTTTTAAATACCCGCGAGAAATAGAGTTGATCGTCAAAACCAA
CATTGCGACCGACGGTGGCGATAGGCATCCGGGTGGTGCTCAAAAGCAGCTTCGCCTGGCTGATACGTTG
GTCCTCGCGCCAGCTTAAGACGCTAATCCCTAACTGCTGGCGGAAAAGATGTGACAGACGCGACGGCGAC
AAGCAAACATGCTGTGCGACGCTGGCGATATCAAAATTGCTGTCTGCCAGGTGATCGCTGATGTACTGAC
AAGCCTCGCGTACCCGATTATCCATCGGTGGATGGAGCGACTCGTTAATCGCTTCCATGCGCCGCAGTAA
CAATTGCTCAAGCAGATTTATCGCCAGCAGCTCCGAATAGCGCCCTTCCCCTTGCCCGGCGTTAATGATT
TGCCCAAACAGGTCGCTGAAATGCGGCTGGTGCGCTTCATCCGGGCGAAAGAACCCCGTATTGGCAAATA
TTGACGGCCAGTTAAGCCATTCATGCCAGTAGGCGCGCGGACGAAAGTAAACCCACTGGTGATACCATTC
GCGAGCCTCCGGATGACGACCGTAGTGATGAATCTCTCCTGGCGGGAACAGCAAAATATCACCCGGTCGG
CAAACAAATTCTCGTCCCTGATTTTTCACCACCCCCTGACCGCGAATGGTGAGATTGAGAATATAACCTT
TCATTCCCAGCGGTCGGTCGATAAAAAAATCGAGATAACCGTTGGCCTCAATCGGCGTTAAACCCGCCAC
CAGATGGGCATTAAACGAGTATCCCGGCAGCAGGGGATCATTTTGCGCTTCAGCCATACTTTTCATACTC
CCGCCATTCAGAGAAGAAACCAATTGTCCATATTGCATCAGACATTGCCGTCACTGCGTCTTTTACTGGC
TCTTCTCGCTAACCAAACCGGTAACCCCGCTTATTAAAAGCATTCTGTAACAAAGCGGGACCAAAGCCAT
GACAAAAACGCGTAACAAAAGTGTCTATAATCACGGCAGAAAAGTCCACATTGATTATTTGCACGGCGTC
ACACTTTGCTATGCCATAGCATTTTTATCCATAAGATTAGCGGATCTTACCTGACGCTTTTTATCGCAAC
TCTCTACTGTTTCTCCATACCCGTGAATTCAACCAATATACCAAATAAAGAGTCGAGGAGGTCAAGGATG
GCATTCGAACAACGTATTGAAGCTGCTATGGCTGCTGCTATTGCACGTGGCCAGGGTAGCGAAGCTCCGT
CCAAACTGGCAACTGCGCTGGACTACGCTGTCACCCCTGGTGGTGCGCGCATTCGTCCGACTCTGCTGCT
GTCTGTCGCCACCGCTTGCGGCGATGACCGTCCTGCCCTGAGCGACGCGGCTGCGGTTGCCCTGGAACTG
ATCCATTGCGCTTCTCTGGTGCATGACGACCTGCCGTGCTTCGACGACGCTGAAATCCGTCGTGGTAAGC
CAACCGTTCATCGTGCATACAGCGAACCGCTGGCTATCCTGACTGGTGATTCCCTGATCGTTATGGGTTT
CGAAGTTCTGGCGCGTGCGGCGGCTGATCAGCCACAACGTGCCCTGCAACTGGTAACGGCTCTGGCGGTA
CGCACTGGTATGCCGATGGGCATCTGCGCTGGTCAGGGTTGGGAAAGCGAATCTCAGATCAACCTGTCTG
CATACCACCGTGCCAAAACTGGTGCCCTGTTCATCGCGGCTACTCAGATGGGCGCAATCGCAGCGGGTTA
CGAGGCGGAACCGTGGGAAGAACTGGGTGCGCGTATCGGCGAAGCGTTCCAGGTTGCAGATGATCTGCGT
GACGCGCTGTGCGATGCCGAAACCCTGGGTAAGCCGGCAGGTCAGGACGAAATCCATGCACGTCCGAACG
CTGTTCGCGAGTATGGTGTAGAAGGCGCGGCTAAACGCCTGAAAGACATCCTGGGTGGCGCGATCGCATC
CATCCCGTCCTGTCCAGGTGAAGCAATGCTGGCAGAGATGGTTCGTCGCTACGCCGAGAAAATCGTTCCA
GCTCAAGTTGCTGCACGCGTGTAATCTAGAACGTACACACACAATTATACGAAGCAGGTCCGAAATGATT
GCTTCTGCTGATCTGGATGCGTGTCGTGAAATGATTCGTACCGGCTCCTATAGCTTTCATGCCGCTTCTC
GTCTGCTGCCGGAACGCGTACGTGCGCCGAGCCTGGCGCTGTACGCCTTCTGCCGTGTAGCTGACGATGC
TGTGGATGAAGCTGTTAACGATGGCCAGCGTGAAGAAGATGCTGAAGTGAAACGCCGCGCAGTACTGAGC
CTGCGTGATCGTCTGGATCTGGTGTATGGCGGCCGTCCGCGTAACGCTCCTGCTGACCGCGCCTTTGCGG
CGGTCGTCGAAGAATTTGAAATGCCGCGTGCTCTGCCGGAAGCGCTGCTGGAAGGTCTGGCGTGGGATGC
GGTAGGCCGTTCCTACGACTCCTTCAGCGGTGTTCTGGATTACTCTGCGCGTGTTGCCGCAGCCGTTGGC
GCGATGATGTGTGTTCTGATGCGCGTTCGCGATCCTGATGTCCTGGCTCGTGCGTGCGATCTGGGTCTGG
CGATGCAACTGACCAACATCGCTCGTGACGTTGGCACTGACGCCCGTTCTGGTCGCATCTACCTGCCGCG
CGACTGGATGGAAGAGGAAGGCCTGCCGGTGGAAGAGTTCCTGGCACGCCCGGTGGTTGATGATCGCATC
CGTGCAGTCACTCACCGCCTGCTGCGCGCTGCGGACCGTCTGTACCTGCGTTCTGAGGCCGGTGTGTGTG
GCCTGCCGCTGGCTTGTCGTCCGGGCATTTACGCGGCACGTCACATCTATGCTGGTATTGGTGATGAAAT
CGCGCGTAACGGTTATGATTCTGTTACCCGTCGCGCTTTCACCACTCGTCGCCAGAAACTGGTTTGGCTG
GGTCTGTCCGCTACTCGCGCTGCTCTGAGCCCATTCGGTCCAGGTTGTGCAACCCTGCACGCCGCTCCGG
AACCAGAAGTCGCATTCCTGGTTAACGCGGCAGCACGCGCTCGTCCTCAGCGTGGCCGTAGCGAAGCTCT
GATTAGCGTTCTGGCTCAACTGGAGGCTCAGGATCGTCAGATCAGCCGCCAGCGTCTGGGTAACCGTGCG
AACCCGATCTAACTCGAAGCTTAAACCCAACAAATTAGACTATAAGGAGGCTAATAATGCCATCTATTTC
TCCAGCCTCTGACGCTGATCGTGCTCTGGTTATCGGCTCTGGCCTGGGCGGCCTGGCCGCTGCTATGCGT
CTGGGTGCAAAAGGTTGGCGTGTTACCGTAATCGATAAACTGGACGTTCCGGGTGGCCGTGGCTCCAGCA
TCACGCAGGAGGGCCATCGTTTTGACCTGGGCCCGACCATTGTTACTGTACCTCAAAGCCTGCGTGACCT
GTGGAAAACTTGCGGTCGCGACTTCGACGCAGATGTGGAGCTGAAACCGATTGACCCATTCTACGAAGTT
CGTTGGCCAGATGGCTCTCACTTTACCGTTCGTCAGTCTACTGAAGCTATGAAAGCTGAAGTAGCACGCC
TGTCTCCAGGCGATGTTGCGGGCTACGAGAAATTCCTGAAGGATTCCGAGAAACGTTATTGGTTCGGTTA
TGAGGACCTGGGTCGTCGCTCCATGCACAAACTGTGGGATCTGATCAAAGTCCTGCCGACCTTCGGCATG
ATGCGTGCTGATCGTTCCGTCTACCAGCACGCGGCCCTGCGCGTCAAGGATGAACGCCTGCGCATGGCGC
TGTCCTTCCATCCTCTGTTCATTGGTGGTGATCCGTTCAATGTGACCAGCATGTACATCCTGGTATCTCA
ACTGGAGAAAGAATTTGGTGTACATTACGCGATCGGCGGTGTGGCCGCCATCGCAGCCGCGATGGCGAAA
GTGATTGAAGGTCAGGGCGGCTCCTTCCGCATGAACACTGAAGTGGACGAAATCCTGGTTGAAAAAGGCA
CCGCTACCGGTGTTCGCCTGGCGTCTGGCGAAGTACTGCGCGCTGGTCTGGTTGTAAGCAATGCGGACGC
AGGCCATACCTACATGCGTCTGCTGCGCAATCACCCTCGCCGTCGTTGGACTGACGCCCACGTTAAATCT
CGCCGCTGGAGCATGGGCCTGTTTGTTTGGTACTTTGGCACCAAAGGTACTAAAGGCATGTGGCCGGATG
TGGGTCATCACACCATCGTGAACGCTCCGCGTTACAAAGGCCTGGTTGAGGACATCTTCCTGAAAGGTAA
ACTGGCCAAAGACATGTCCCTGTACATCCATCGTCCATCTATCACTGATCCGACCGTTGCGCCAGAAGGC
GACGATACCTTCTACGCGCTGTCCCCAGTGCCGCACCTGAAACAGGCACAGCCGGTAGACTGGCAGGCGG
TTGCGGAGCCGTACCGCGAAAGCGTCCTGGAAGTCCTGGAACAATCCATGCCGGGCATTGGTGAACGCAT
TGGTCCAAGCCTGGTGTTCACGCCAGAAACTTTCCGTGATCGTTACCTGTCCCCGTGGGGTGCAGGCTTC
TCTATCGAACCGCGCATCCTGCAATCTGCTTGGTTCCGTCCGCATAATATCTCTGAAGAAGTCGCAAATC
TGTTTCTGGTTGGTGCGGGCACCCACCCAGGTGCCGGTGTACCGGGTGTTATTGGCTCTGCGGAGGTCAT
GGCGAAACTGGCTCCGGATGCGCCGCGTGCGCGCCGTGAAGCTGAACCGGCTGAGCGCCTGGCAGCAGAA
TAACCATAACACACACACACACAAGGTCGTCACAGCACCGGTGCTTAATAAAGATCTTCGACGTCTGCTG
TGTAAAAAAAAACCCCGCCCCTGACAGGGCGGGGTTTTTTTTCGCGGTTGTGAATGCCATATGGCTGTGC
TGTGGTATAAACGCAGAAAGGCCCACCCGAAGGTGAGCCAGTGTGACTCTAGTAGAGAGCGTTCACCGAC
AAACAACAGATAAAACGAAAGGCCCAGTCTTTCGACTGAGCCTTTCGTTTTATTTGATGCCTGGCCTAGG
TTCACGTAAGAGGTTCCAACTTTCACCATAATGAAATAAGATCACTACCGGGCGTATTTTTTGAGTTATC
GAGATTTTCAGGAGCTAAGGAAGCTAAAATGGAGAAAAAAATCACTGGATATACCACCGTTGATATATCC
CAATGGCATCGTAAAGAACATTTTGAGGCATTTCAGTCAGTTGCTCAATGTACCTATAACCAGACCGTTC
AGCTGGATATTACGGCCTTTTTAAAGACCGTAAAGAAAAATAAGCACAAGTTTTATCCGGCCTTTATTCA
CATTCTTGCCCGCCTGATGAATGCTCATCCGGAATTTCGTATGGCAATGAAAGACGGTGAGCTGGTGATA
TGGGATAGTGTTCACCCTTGTTACACCGTTTTCCATGAGCAAACTGAAACGTTTTCATCGCTCTGGAGTG
AATACCACGACGATTTCCGGCAGTTTCTACACATATATTCGCAAGATGTGGCGTGTTACGGTGAAAACCT
GGCCTATTTCCCTAAAGGGTTTATTGAGAATATGTTTTTCGTCTCAGCCAATCCCTGGGTGAGTTTCACC
AGTTTTGATTTAAACGTGGCCAATATGGACAACTTCTTCGCCCCCGTTTTCACCATGGGCAAATATTATA
CGCAAGGCGACAAGGTGCTGATGCCGCTGGCGATTCAGGTTCATCATGCCGTTTGTGATGGCTTCCATGT
CGGCAGAATGCTTAATGAATTACAACAGTACTGCGATGAGTGGCAGGGCGGGGCGTAATTTGATATCGGT
ACCGCTTGGACTCCTGTTGATAGATCCAGTAATGACCTCAGAACTCCATCTGGATTTGTTCAGAACGCTC
GGTTGCCGCCGGGCGTTTTTTATTGGTGAGAATCCAAGCACCCGGGCATGACCAAAATCCCTTAACGTGA
GTTTTCGTTCCACTGAGCGTCAGACCCCGTAGAAAAGATCAAAGGATCTTCTTGAGATCCTTTTTTTCTG
CGCGTAATCTGCTGCTTGCAAACAAAAAAACCACCGCTACCAGCGGTGGTTTGTTTGCCGGATCAAGAGC
TACCAACTCTTTTTCCGAAGGTAACTGGCTTCAGCAGAGCGCAGATACCAAATACTGTCCTTCTAGTGTA
GCCGTAGTTAGGCCACCACTTCAAGAACTCTGTAGCACCGCCTACATACCTCGCTCTGCTAATCCTGTTA
CCAGTGGCTGCTGCCAGTGGCGATAAGTCGTGTCTTACCGGGTTGGACTCAAGACGATAGTTACCGGATA
AGGCGCAGCGGTCGGGCTGAACGGGGGGTTCGTGCACACAGCCCAGCTTGGAGCGAACGACCTACACCGA
ACTGAGATACCTACAGCGTGAGCTATGAGAAAGCGCCACGCTTCCCGAAGGGAGAAAGGCGGACAGGTAT
CCGGTAAGCGGCAGGGTCGGAACAGGAGAGCGCACGAGGGAGCTTCCAGGGGGAAACGCCTGGTATCTTT
ATAGTCCTGTCGGGTTTCGCCACCTCTGACTTGAGCGTCGATTTTTGTGATGCTCGTCAGGGGGGCGGAG
CCTATGGAAAAACGCCAGCAACGCGGCCTTTTTACGGTTCCTGGCCTTTTGCTGGCCTTTTGCTCACATG
TTCTTTCCTGCGTTATCCCCTGATTCTGTGGATAACCGTATTACCGCCTTTGAGTGAGCTGATACCTGGA
TCCTGATAAATGATTTCTGCAGAAAA
