>Addgene plasmid #63809 | pBad_crtEBI_64 | addgene partial sequence | sequence record 108459 | CAT-R 5'-GCAACTGACTGAAATGCCTC-3'
TCAACGGTGGTATATCCAGTGATTTTTTTCTCCATTTTAGCTTCCTTAGCTCCTGAAAATCTCGATAACT
CAAAAAATACGCCCGGTAGTGATCTTATTTCATTATGGTGAAAGTTGGAACCTCTTACGTGAACCTAGGC
CAGGCATCAAATAAAACGAAAGGCTCAGTCGAAAGACTGGGCCTTTCGTTTTATCTGTTGTTTGTCGGTG
AACGCTCTCTACTAGAGTCACACTGGCTCACCTTCGGGTGGGCCTTTCTGCGTTTATACCACAGCACAGC
CATATGGCATTCACAACCGCGAAAAAAAACCCCGCCCTGTCAGGGGCGGGGTTTTTTTTTACACAGCAGA
CGTCGAAGATCTTTATTAAGCACCGGTGCTGTGACGACCTTGTGTGTGTGTGTGTTATGGTTATTCTGCT
GCCAGGCGCTCAGCCGGTTCAGCTTCACGGCGCGCACGCGGCGCATCCGGAGCCAGTTTCGCCATGACCT
CCGCAGAGCCAATAACACCCGGTACACCGGCACCTGGGTGGGTGCCCGCACCAACCAGAAACAGATTTGC
GACTTCTTCAGAGATATTATGCGGACGGAACCAAGCAGATTGCAGGATGCGCGGTTCGATAGAGAAGCCT
GCACCCCACGGGGACAGGTAACGATCACGGAAAGTTTCTGGCGTGAACACCAGGCTTGGACCAATGCGTT
CACCAATGCCCGGCATGGATTGTTCCAGGACTTCCAGGACGCTTTCGCGGTACGGCTCCGCAACCGCCTG
CCAGTCTACCGGCTGTGCCTG
