>Addgene plasmid #63809 | pBad_crtEBI_64 | addgene partial sequence | sequence record 108461 | pBAD-F 5'-ATGCCATAGCATTTTTATCC-3'
TCTCTACTGTTTCTCCATACCCGTGAATTCAACCAATATACCAAATAAAGAGTCGAGGAGGTCAAGGATG
GCATTCGAACAACGTATTGAAGCTGCTATGGCTGCTGCTATTGCACGTGGCCAGGGTAGCGAAGCTCCGT
CCAAACTGGCAACTGCGCTGGACTACGCTGTCACCCCTGGTGGTGCGCGCATTCGTCCGACTCTGCTGCT
GTCTGTCGCCACCGCTTGCGGCGATGACCGTCCTGCCCTGAGCGACGCGGCTGCGGTTGCCCTGGAACTG
ATCCATTGCGCTTCTCTGGTGCATGACGACCTGCCGTGCTTCGACGACGCTGAAATCCGTCGTGGTAAGC
CAACCGTTCATCGTGCATACAGCGAACCGCTGGCTATCCTGACTGGTGATTCCCTGATCGTTATGGGTTT
CGAAGTTCTGGCGCGTGCGGCGGCTGATCAGCCACAACGTGCCCTGCAACTGGTAACGGCTCTGGCGGTA
CGCACTGGTATGCCGATGGGCATCTGCGCTGGTCAGGGTTGGGAAAGCGAATCTCAGATCAACCTGTCTG
CATACCACCGTGCCAAAACTGGTGCCCTGTTCATCGCGGCTACTCAGATGGGCGCAATCGCAGCGGGTTA
CGAGGCGGAACCGTGGGAAGAACTGGGTGCGCGTATC
